Addgene plasmid #171537: p3xFLAG-CMV-Drosha (P426)
Purpose: Encodes mutant human Drosha protein
Depositing lab: Yan Zeng. Depositing organization: Nanjing Agricultural University. Publication: The insertion in the double-stranded RNA binding domain of human Drosha is important for its function. Zhang X, Li P, Lin J, Huang H, Yin B, Zeng Y. Biochim Biophys Acta Gene Regul Mech. 2017 Dec;1860(12):1179-1188. doi: 10.1016/j.bbagrm.2017.10.004. Epub 2017 Nov 3. PubMed 29109067.
Backbone
  Vector backbone: p3xFLAG-CMV 7.1
  Vector type: Mammalian Expression
Growth in bacteria
  Bacterial resistance: Ampicillin, 100 μg/mL
  Growth temperature: 37°C
  Growth strain: DH5alpha
  Copy number: High Copy
Gene/Insert
  Gene/Insert name: DROSHA
  Species: H. sapiens (human)
  Mutation: a Drosha mutant starting from P426
  Entrez Gene: DROSHA (a.k.a. ETOHI2, HSA242976, RANSE3L, RN3, RNASE3L, RNASEN)
  Cloning method: Restriction Enzyme; 5′ cloning site Unknown (unknown if destroyed)
Terms and licenses: Academic/Nonprofit Terms; Industry Terms: Not Available to Industry
How to cite: p3xFLAG-CMV-Drosha (P426) was a gift from Yan Zeng (Addgene plasmid # 171537 ; http://n2t.net/addgene:171537 ; RRID:Addgene_171537)
