[The description below was written by a language model from this plasmid's Addgene catalogue record and pLannotate feature annotations shown in this document.]
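Description:
p3xFLAG-CMV-Drosha (P426) is a mammalian expression plasmid built on the p3xFLAG-CMV 7.1 backbone that encodes an N-terminally truncated form of human DROSHA, described in the record as a mutant beginning at proline 426. In the 7.5 kb sequenced plasmid, the human cytomegalovirus immediate early enhancer and promoter drive an open reading frame that opens with a 3xFLAG epitope, which includes an enterokinase cleavage site. This is followed almost immediately by the DROSHA fragment, and the transcript is terminated by the human growth hormone polyadenylation signal. The product is therefore an amino-terminally FLAG-tagged Drosha lacking its N-terminal region, suitable for detection or immunoprecipitation with anti-FLAG reagents.

For propagation in E. coli, the plasmid carries a high-copy ColE1/pUC-type origin and the β-lactamase gene with its own promoter for ampicillin selection. An f1 origin is also present, which permits single-stranded DNA production. An SV40 enhancer/early promoter region lies downstream of the expression cassette, but no mammalian selection marker is annotated after it, so the construct appears suited to transient transfection. The remaining annotations (T7 promoter, lac promoter and operator, CAP site, and lacI and lacZα fragments) are backbone remnants with no evident role in the payload.

DROSHA is the RNase III enzyme of the microprocessor complex that cleaves primary microRNA transcripts to release precursor hairpins in the nucleus. The stated purpose is simply to encode a mutant human Drosha. The associated publication concerns the function of Drosha's double-stranded RNA binding domain, consistent with use in structure–function studies of the enzyme, though the record does not specify the role of this particular truncation.
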