Features (pLannotate 1.2.2; 17 found; start..end, strand, type, name):
    168..547     +  enhancer       CMV enhancer: human cytomegalovirus immediate early enhancer
    549..748     +  promoter       CMV promoter: human cytomegalovirus (CMV) immediate early promoter
    781..846     +  CDS            3xFLAG: three tandem FLAG® epitope tags, followed by an enterokinase cleavage site
    850..3696    +  CDS            DROSHA (fragment): RNC_HUMAN - Also known as RN3, RNASE3L, RNASEN. Experimental evidence at protein level: Swiss-Prot protein existence level 1. Ribonuclease III double-stranded (ds) RNA-specific endoribonuclease that is involved in the initial step of microRNA (miRNA) biogenesis. Component of the microprocessor complex that is required to process primary miRNA transcripts (pri-miRNAs) to release precursor miRNA (pre-miRNA) in the nucleus. Within the microprocessor complex, DROSHA cleaves the 3' and 5' strands of a stem-loop in pri- miRNAs (processing center 11 bp from the dsRNA-ssRNA junction) to release hairpi
   3700..3718    -  misc_feature   MCS (fragment): pUC18/19 multiple cloning site
   3719..4341    +  polyA_signal   hGH poly(A) signal: human growth hormone polyadenylation signal
   4370..4699    +  promoter       SV40 promoter: SV40 enhancer and early promoter
   4738..4756    -  promoter       T7 promoter: promoter for bacteriophage T7 RNA polymerase
   4794..4810    -  protein_bind   lac operator: The lac repressor binds to the lac operator to inhibit transcription in E. coli. This inhibition can be relieved by adding lactose or isopropyl-β-D-thiogalactopyranoside (IPTG). lac repressor encoded by lacI
   4818..4848    -  promoter       lac promoter: promoter for the E. coli lac operon
   4863..4884    -  protein_bind   CAP binding site: CAP binding activates transcription in the presence of cAMP. E. coli catabolite activator protein
   4897..4989    -  CDS            lacI (fragment): lac repressor; lacI; The lac repressor binds to the lac operator to inhibit transcription in E. coli. This inhibition can be relieved by adding lactose or isopropyl-β-D-thiogalactopyranoside (IPTG).
   5172..5760    -  rep_origin     ori: high-copy-number ColE1/pMB1/pBR322/pUC origin of replication
   5931..6791    -  CDS            AmpR: β-lactamase; bla; confers resistance to ampicillin, carbenicillin, and related antibiotics
   6792..6896    -  promoter       AmpR promoter: bla
   6923..7351    +  rep_origin     f1 ori (sequence partly withheld): f1 bacteriophage origin of replication; arrow indicates direction of (+) strand synthesis
   7382..8       -  CDS            lacZα (fragment) (across the origin): LacZα fragment of β-galactosidase; lacZ fragment
>Addgene plasmid #171537 | p3xFLAG-CMV-Drosha (P426) | addgene full sequence | sequence record 340155 | Addgene NGS Result
GGCCAGTGCCAAGCTGATCTATACATTGAATCAATATTGGCAATTAGCCATATTAGTCATTGGTTATATA
GCATAAATCAATATTGGCTATTGGCCATTGCATACGTTGTATCTATATCATAATATGTACATTTATATTG
GCTCATGTCCAATATGACCGCCATGTTGACATTGATTATTGACTAGTTATTAATAGTAATCAATTACGGG
GTCATTAGTTCATAGCCCATATATGGAGTTCCGCGTTACATAACTTACGGTAAATGGCCCGCCTGGCTGA
CCGCCCAACGACCCCCGCCCATTGACGTCAATAATGACGTATGTTCCCATAGTAACGCCAATAGGGACTT
TCCATTGACGTCAATGGGTGGAGTATTTACGGTAAACTGCCCACTTGGCAGTACATCAAGTGTATCATAT
GCCAAGTCCGCCCCCTATTGACGTCAATGACGGTAAATGGCCCGCCTGGCATTATGCCCAGTACATGACC
TTACGGGACTTTCCTACTTGGCAGTACATCTACGTATTAGTCATCGCTATTACCATGGTGATGCGGTTTT
GGCAGTACACCAATGGGCGTGGATAGCGGTTTGACTCACGGGGATTTCCAAGTCTCCACCCCATTGACGT
CAATGGGAGTTTGTTTTGGCACCAAAATCAACGGGACTTTCCAAAATGTCGTAATAACCCCGCCCCGTTG
ACGCAAATGGGCGGTAGGCGTGTACGGTGGGAGGTCTATATAAGCAGAGCTCGTTTAGTGAACCGTCAGA
ATTAACCATGGACTACAAAGACCATGACGGTGATTATAAAGATCATGACATCGATTACAAGGATGACGAT
GACAAGCTTCCCATGGATCAGGTGGGAGATTCTACAGTGGTTGGAACGAGTAGGCTTCGTGACTTATATG
ACAAATTTGAGGAGGAGTTGGGGAGCAGGCAAGAAAAGGCCAAAGCTGCTCGGCCTCCGTGGGAACCTCC
AAAGACGAAGCTCGATGAAGATTTAGAGAGTTCCAGTGAATCCGAGTGTGAGTCTGATGAGGACAGCACC
TGTTCTAGCAGCTCAGACTCTGAAGTTTTTGACGTTATTGCAGAAATCAAACGCAAAAAGGCCCACCCTG
ACCGACTTCATGATGAACTTTGGTACAACGATCCAGGCCAGATGAATGATGGACCACTCTGCAAATGCAG
CGCAAAGGCAAGACGCACAGGAATTAGGCACAGCATTTATCCTGGAGAAGAGGCCATCAAGCCCTGTCGT
CCTATGACCAACAATGCTGGCAGACTTTTCCACTACCGGATCACAGTCTCCCCGCCTACGAACTTTTTAA
CTGACAGGCCAACTGTTATAGAATACGATGATCACGAGTATATCTTTGAAGGATTTTCTATGTTTGCACA
TGCCCCCCTGACCAATATTCCACTGTGTAAAGTAATTAGATTCAACATAGACTACACGATTCATTTCATT
GAAGAGATGATGCCGGAGAATTTTTGTGTGAAAGGGCTTGAACTCTTTTCACTGTTCCTATTCAGAGATA
TTTTGGAATTATATGACTGGAATCTTAAAGGTCCTTTGTTTGAAGACAGCCCTCCCTGCTGCCCAAGATT
TCATTTCATGCCACGTTTTGTAAGATTTCTTCCAGATGGAGGAAAGGAAGTGCTGTCCATGCACCAGATT
CTCCTGTACTTGTTAAGGTGCAGCAAAGCCCTGGTGCCTGAGGAGGAGATTGCCAATATGCTTCAGTGGG
AGGAGCTGGAGTGGCAGAAATATGCAGAAGAATGCAAAGGCATGATTGTTACCAACCCTGGGGCGAAACC
AAGCTCTGTCCGTATCGATCAACTGGATCGTGAACAGTTCAACCCCGATGTGATTACTTTTCCGATTATC
GTCCACTTTGGGATACGCCCTGCACAGTTGAGTTATGCAGGAGACCCACAGTACCAAAAACTGTGGAAGA
GTTATGTGAAACTTCGCCACCTCCTAGCAAATAGTCCCAAAGTCAAACAAACTGACAAACAGAAGCTGGC
ACAGAGGGAGGAAGCCCTCCAAAAAATACGGCAGAAGAATACAATGAGACGAGAAGTAACGGTGGAGCTA
AGTAGCCAAGGATTCTGGAAAACTGGCATCCGTTCTGATGTCTGTCAGCATGCAATGATGCTACCTGTTC
TGACCCATCATATCCGCTACCACCAATGCCTAATGCATTTGGACAAGTTGATAGGATATACTTTCCAAGA
TCGTTGTCTGTTGCAGCTGGCCATGACTCATCCAAGTCATCATTTAAATTTTGGAATGAATCCTGATCAT
GCCAGGAATTCATTATCTAACTGTGGAATTCGGCAGCCCAAATACGGAGACAGAAAAGTTCATCACATGC
ACATGCGGAAGAAAGGGATTAACACCTTGATAAATATCATGTCACGCCTTGGCCAAGATGACCCAACTCC
CTCGAGGATTAACCACAATGAACGGTTGGAATTCCTGGGTGATGCTGTTGTTGAATTTCTGACCAGCGTC
CATTTGTACTATTTGTTTCCTAGTCTGGAAGAAGGAGGATTAGCAACCTATCGGACTGCCATTGTTCAGA
ATCAGCACCTTGCCATGCTAGCAAAGAAACTTGAACTGGATCGATTTATGCTGTATGCTCACGGGCCTGA
CCTTTGTAGAGAATCGGACCTTCGACATGCAATGGCCAATTGTTTTGAAGCGTTAATAGGAGCTGTTTAC
TTGGAGGGAAGCCTGGAGGAAGCCAAGCAGTTATTTGGACGCTTGCTCTTTAATGATCCGGACCTGCGCG
AAGTCTGGCTCAATTATCCTCTCCACCCACTCCAACTACAAGAGCCAAATACTGATCGACAACTTATTGA
AACTTCTCCGGTTCTACAAAAACTTACTGAGTTTGAAGAAGCAATTGGAGTAATTTTTACTCATGTTCGA
CTTCTGGCAAGGGCATTCACATTGAGAACTGTGGGATTTAACCATCTGACCCTAGGCCACAATCAGAGAA
TGGAATTCCTAGGTGACTCCATAATGCAACTGGTAGCCACAGAGTACTTATTCATTCATTTCCCAGATCA
TCATGAAGGACACTTAACTTTGTTGCGAAGCTCTTTGGTGAATAATAGAACTCAGGCCAAGGTAGCGGAG
GAGCTGGGCATGCAGGAGTACGCCATAACCAACGACAAGACCAAGAGGCCTGTGGCGCTTCGCACCAAGA
CCTTGGCGGACCTTTTGGAATCATTTATTGCAGCGCTGTACATTGATAAGGATTTGGAATATGTTCATAC
TTTCATGAATGTCTGCTTCTTTCCACGATTGAAAGAGTTCATTTTGAATCAGGATTGGAATGACCCCAAA
TCCCAGCTTCAGCAGTGTTGCTTGACACTTAGGACAGAAGGAAAAGAGCCAGACATTCCTCTGTACAAGA
CTCTGCAGACAGTGGGCCCATCCCATGCCCGAACCTACACTGTGGCTGTTTATTTCAAGGGAGAAAGAAT
AGGCTGTGGGAAAGGACCAAGTATTCAGCAAGCGGAAATGGGAGCAGCAATGGATGCGCTTGAAAAATAT
AATTTTCCCCAGATGGCCCATCAGAAGCGGTTCATCGAACGGAAGTACAGACAAGAGTTAAAAGAAATGA
GGTGGGAAAGAGAGCATCAAGAGAGAGAGCCAGATGAGACTGAAGACATCAAGAAATAAGTCGACTCTAG
AGGATCCCGGGTGGCATCCCTGTGACCCCTCCCCAGTGCCTCTCCTGGCCCTGGAAGTTGCCACTCCAGT
GCCCACCAGCCTTGTCCTAATAAAATTAAGTTGCATCATTTTGTCTGACTAGGTGTCCTTCTATAATATT
ATGGGGTGGAGGGGGGTGGTATGGAGCAAGGGGCAAGTTGGGAAGACAACCTGTAGGGCCTGCGGGGTCT
ATTGGGAACCAAGCTGGAGTGCAGTGGCACAATCTTGGCTCACTGCAATCTCCGCCTCCTGGGTTCAAGC
GATTCTCCTGCCTCAGCCTCCCGAGTTGTTGGGATTCCAGGCATGCATGACCAGGCTCAGCTAATTTTTG
TTTTTTTGGTAGAGACGGGGTTTCACCATATTGGCCAGGCTGGTCTCCAACTCCTAATCTCAGGTGATCT
ACCCACCTTGGCCTCCCAAATTGCTGGGATTACAGGCGTGAACCACTGCTCCCTTCCCTGTCCTTCTGAT
TTTAAAATAACTATACCAGCAGGAGGACGTCCAGACACAGCATAGGCTACCTGGCCATGCCCAACCGGTG
GGACATTTGAGTTGCTTGCTTGGCACTGTCCTCTCATGCGTTGGGTCCACTCAGTAGATGCCTGTTGAAT
TGGGTACGCGGCCAGCTTGGCTGTGGAATGTGTGTCAGTTAGGGTGTGGAAAGTCCCCAGGCTCCCCAGC
AGGCAGAAGTATGCAAAGCATGCATCTCAATTAGTCAGCAACCAGGTGTGGAAAGTCCCCAGGCTCCCCA
GCAGGCAGAAGTATGCAAAGCATGCATCTCAATTAGTCAGCAACCATAGTCCCGCCCCTAACTCCGCCCA
TCCCGCCCCTAACTCCGCCCAGTTCCGCCCATTCTCCGCCCCATGGCTGACTAATTTTTTTTATTTATGC
AGAGGCCGAGGCCGCCTCGGCCTCTGAGCTATTCCAGAAGTAGTGAGGAGGCTTTTTTGGAGGCCTAGGC
TTTTGCAAAAAGCTCCTCGAGGAACTGAAAAACCAGAAAGTTAATTCCCTATAGTGAGTCGTATTAAATT
CGTAATCATGTCATAGCTGTTTCCTGTGTGAAATTGTTATCCGCTCACAATTCCACACAACATACGAGCC
GGAAGCATAAAGTGTAAAGCCTGGGGTGCCTAATGAGTGAGCTAACTCACATTAATTGCGTTGCGCTCAC
TGCCCGCTTTCCAGTCGGGAAACCTGTCGTGCCAGCTGCATTAATGAATCGGCCAACGCGCGGGGAGAGG
CGGTTTGCGTATTGGGCGCTCTTCCGCTTCCTCGCTCACTGACTCGCTGCGCTCGGTCGTTCGGCTGCGG
CGAGCGGTATCAGCTCACTCAAAGGCGGTAATACGGTTATCCACAGAATCAGGGGATAACGCAGGAAAGA
ACATGTGAGCAAAAGGCCAGCAAAAGGCCAGGAACCGTAAAAAGGCCGCGTTGCTGGCGTTTTTCCATAG
GCTCCGCCCCCCTGACGAGCATCACAAAAATCGACGCTCAAGTCAGAGGTGGCGAAACCCGACAGGACTA
TAAAGATACCAGGCGTTTCCCCCTGGAAGCTCCCTCGTGCGCTCTCCTGTTCCGACCCTGCCGCTTACCG
GATACCTGTCCGCCTTTCTCCCTTCGGGAAGCGTGGCGCTTTCTCATAGCTCACGCTGTAGGTATCTCAG
TTCGGTGTAGGTCGTTCGCTCCAAGCTGGGCTGTGTGCACGAACCCCCCGTTCAGCCCGACCGCTGCGCC
TTATCCGGTAACTATCGTCTTGAGTCCAACCCGGTAAGACACGACTTATCGCCACTGGCAGCAGCCACTG
GTAACAGGATTAGCAGAGCGAGGTATGTAGGCGGTGCTACAGAGTTCTTGAAGTGGTGGCCTAACTACGG
CTACACTAGAAGAACAGTATTTGGTATCTGCGCTCTGCTGAAGCCAGTTACCTTCGGAAAAAGAGTTGGT
AGCTCTTGATCCGGCAAACAAACCACCGCTGGTAGCGGTGGTTTTTTTGTTTGCAAGCAGCAGATTACGC
GCAGAAAAAAAGGATCTCAAGAAGATCCTTTGATCTTTTCTACGGGGTCTGACGCTCAGTGGAACGAAAA
CTCACGTTAAGGGATTTTGGTCATGAGATTATCAAAAAGGATCTTCACCTAGATCCTTTTAAATTAAAAA
TGAAGTTTTAAATCAATCTAAAGTATATATGAGTAAACTTGGTCTGACAGTTACCAATGCTTAATCAGTG
AGGCACCTATCTCAGCGATCTGTCTATTTCGTTCATCCATAGTTGCCTGACTCCCCGTCGTGTAGATAAC
TACGATACGGGAGGGCTTACCATCTGGCCCCAGTGCTGCAATGATACCGCGAGACCCACGCTCACCGGCT
CCAGATTTATCAGCAATAAACCAGCCAGCCGGAAGGGCCGAGCGCAGAAGTGGTCCTGCAACTTTATCCG
CCTCCATCCAGTCTATTAATTGTTGCCGGGAAGCTAGAGTAAGTAGTTCGCCAGTTAATAGTTTGCGCAA
CGTTGTTGCCATTGCTACAGGCATCGTGGTGTCACGCTCGTCGTTTGGTATGGCTTCATTCAGCTCCGGT
TCCCAACGATCAAGGCGAGTTACATGATCCCCCATGTTGTGCAAAAAAGCGGTTAGCTCCTTCGGTCCTC
CGATCGTTGTCAGAAGTAAGTTGGCCGCAGTGTTATCACTCATGGTTATGGCAGCACTGCATAATTCTCT
TACTGTCATGCCATCCGTAAGATGCTTTTCTGTGACTGGTGAGTACTCAACCAAGTCATTCTGAGAATAG
TGTATGCGGCGACCGAGTTGCTCTTGCCCGGCGTCAATACGGGATAATACCGCGCCACATAGCAGAACTT
TAAAAGTGCTCATCATTGGAAAACGTTCTTCGGGGCGAAAACTCTCAAGGATCTTACCGCTGTTGAGATC
CAGTTCGATGTAACCCACTCGTGCACCCAACTGATCTTCAGCATCTTTTACTTTCACCAGCGTTTCTGGG
TGAGCAAAAACAGGAAGGCAAAATGCCGCAAAAAAGGGAATAAGGGCGACACGGAAATGTTGAATACTCA
TACTCTTCCTTTTTCAATATTATTGAAGCATTTATCAGGGTTATTGTCTCATGAGCGGATACATATTTGA
ATGTATTTAGAAAAATAAACAAATAGGGGTTCCGCGCACATTTCCCCGAAAAGTGCCACCTG
[124 nt withheld, positions 6923-7046]
C
[91 nt withheld, positions 7048-7138]
A
[49 nt withheld, positions 7140-7188]
CCTTTGACGTTGGAGTCCACGTTCTTT
[37 nt withheld, positions 7216-7252]
ACCCTATCTCGGTCTATTCTTTTGATTTATAAGGGATTTTGCCGATTTCGGCCTATTGGTTAAAAAATGA
GCTGATTTAACAAAAATTTAACGCGAATTTTAACAAAATATTAACGCTTACAATTTCCATTCGCCATTCA
GGCTGCGCAACTGTTGGGAAGGGCGATCGGTGCGGGCCTCTTCGCTATTACGCCAGCTGGCGAAAGGGGG
ATGTGCTGCAAGGCGATTAAGTTGGGTAACGCCAGGGTTTTCCCAGTCACGACGTTGTAAAACGAC
